Addgene plasmid #68664: pMpGWB336
Purpose: (Empty Backbone) Gateway binary vector designed for transgenic research with Marchantia polymorpha as well as other plants
Depositing lab: Takayuki Kohchi. Depositing organization: Kyoto University, Graduate School of Biostudies. Publication: Development of Gateway Binary Vector Series with Four Different Selection Markers for the Liverwort Marchantia polymorpha. Ishizaki K, Nishihama R, Ueda M, Inoue K, Ishida S, Nishimura Y, Shikanai T, Kohchi T. PLoS One. 2015 Sep 25;10(9):e0138876. doi: 10.1371/journal.pone.0138876. eCollection 2015. PONE-D-15-25288 PubMed 26406247.
Backbone
  Vector backbone: pMpGWB300
  Backbone manufacturer: Kohchi Lab., Kyoto University
  Backbone size (bp): 10455
  Modifications to backbone: MpEF1alpha promoter and coding sequence for TagRFP are both cloned upstream of the Gateway cassette.
  Vector type: Plant Expression
  Promoter: MpEF1alpha promoter
  Selectable markers: Chlorsulfuron
  Tag / fusion protein: TagRFP (N terminal on insert)
Growth in bacteria
  Bacterial resistance: Chloramphenicol and Spectinomycin, 25 & 50 μg/mL
  Growth temperature: 37°C
  Growth strain: DB3.1
  Copy number: High Copy
Gene/Insert
  Cloning method: Gateway Cloning
Resource information
  A portion of this plasmid was derived from a plasmid made by: The Gateway cassette was provided by Tsuyoshi Nakagawa at Shimane University, Japan.
Terms and licenses: Academic/Nonprofit Terms; Industry Terms: Not Available to Industry
How to cite: pMpGWB336 was a gift from Takayuki Kohchi (Addgene plasmid # 68664 ; http://n2t.net/addgene:68664 ; RRID:Addgene_68664)
