[The description below was written by a language model from this plasmid's Addgene catalogue record and pLannotate feature annotations shown in this document.]
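Description:
pMpGWB336 is an empty Gateway destination binary vector for Agrobacterium-mediated plant transformation, built on the pMpGWB300 backbone and intended mainly for the liverwort Marchantia polymorpha, although the record notes it can be used in other plants. The full sequence record is about 14.6 kb. Outside the T-DNA, the plasmid carries a high-copy ColE1/pUC-type origin with a bom site for propagation in E. coli. It also carries the pVS1 oriV, RepA and StaA functions, which give stable replication in Agrobacterium. Bacterial selection relies on an aadA gene for spectinomycin resistance, together with the chloramphenicol resistance gene located inside the Gateway cassette. Because that cassette also contains the toxic ccdB gene, the unrecombined vector is maintained in a ccdB-tolerant strain such as DB3.1.

Between the nopaline-type right and left T-DNA borders sit two plant expression units. According to the catalogue entry, the MpEF1alpha promoter, which is not annotated in the feature table, drives the TagRFP coding sequence. TagRFP is followed by the attR1–CmR–ccdB–attR2 cassette and a NOS terminator. An LR recombination with an entry clone replaces the cassette with a gene of interest, so that the gene is expressed as an N-terminal TagRFP fusion suitable for red fluorescent localisation studies. The second unit, in the opposite orientation, places an acetolactate synthase gene under an enhanced CaMV 35S promoter with a CaMV poly(A) signal. The annotation matches this gene to the tobacco SURB protein, and it corresponds to the chlorsulfuron selectable marker listed for transformed plants. The vector belongs to a series offering four different plant selection markers.
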