Features (pLannotate 1.2.2; 28 found; start..end, strand, type, name):
     54..78      -  misc_feature   RB T-DNA repeat: right border repeat from nopaline C58 T-DNA
    144..298     -  CDS            lacZα (fragment): LacZα fragment of β-galactosidase; lacZ fragment
   2044..2736    +  CDS            TagRFP: TagRFP is a basic (constitutively fluorescent) red fluorescent protein published in 2007, derived from Entacmaea quadricolor. It has very low acid sensitivity.
   2749..2873    +  protein_bind   attR1: mutant version of attR; recombination site for the Gateway® LR reaction LR Clonase™
   2910..2940    +  promoter       lac UV5 promoter: E. coli lac promoter with an "up" mutation
   2965..2993    +  promoter       cat promoter (fragment): promoter of the E. coli cat gene encoding chloramphenicol acetyltransferase
   2994..3653    +  CDS            CmR: chloramphenicol acetyltransferase; cat; confers resistance to chloramphenicol
   3832..3990    +  CDS            ccdA (fragment): CCDA_ECO57 - Also known as H, letA. Experimental evidence at protein level: Swiss-Prot protein existence level 1. Antitoxin component of a type II toxin-antitoxin (TA) system which inhibits the post-segregational killing (PSK) of plasmid-free cells, also referred to as a plasmid addiction system. Binds to and blocks the activity of CcdB; will also remove bound CcdB protein from the CcdB-GyrA complex by forming a CcdA-CcdB complex, a process termed rejuvenation. Functions as a transcriptional corepressor for the ccdAB operon, repression also requires CcdB (By similarity). From Escherichia coli
   3995..4297    +  CDS            ccdB: CCDB_ECOLI - Also known as G, letB, letD. Experimental evidence at protein level: Swiss-Prot protein existence level 1. Toxic component of a type II toxin-antitoxin (TA) system, functioning in plasmid maintainence. Responsible for the post- segregational killing (PSK) of plasmid-free cells, also referred to as a plasmid addiction system. Half-life of over 2 hours. Cell killing by CcdB is accompanied by filamentation, defects in chromosome and plasmid segregation, defects in cell division, formation of anucleate cells, decreased DNA synthesis and plasmid loss. Interferes with the activity of DN
   4341..4465    -  protein_bind   attR2: mutant version of attR; recombination site for the Gateway® LR reaction LR Clonase™
   4497..4749    +  terminator     NOS terminator: nopaline synthase terminator and poly(A) signal
   4805..4827    -  protein_bind   lac operator (fragment): The lac repressor binds to the lac operator to inhibit transcription in E. coli. This inhibition can be relieved by adding lactose or isopropyl-β-D-thiogalactopyranoside (IPTG). lac repressor encoded by lacI
   4831..4861    -  promoter       lac promoter: promoter for the E. coli lac operon
   4876..4897    -  protein_bind   CAP binding site: CAP binding activates transcription in the presence of cAMP. E. coli catabolite activator protein
   4982..5157    -  polyA_signal   CaMV poly(A) signal: cauliflower mosaic virus polyadenylation signal
   5168..6913    -  CDS            ALS SURB (fragment): ILVB2_TOBAC - Experimental evidence at protein level: Swiss-Prot protein existence level 1. From Nicotiana tabacum (Common tobacco).
   7241..7917    -  promoter       CaMV 35S promoter (enhanced): cauliflower mosaic virus 35S promoter with a duplicated enhancer region
   8112..8136    -  misc_feature   LB T-DNA repeat: left border repeat from nopaline C58 T-DNA
   8395..8418    +  promoter       Pc promoter (fragment): intI1 (promoter lies within the coding sequence); class 1 integron promoter
   8594..8650    +  CDS            GmR (fragment): gentamycin acetyltransferase; aacC1; confers resistance to gentamycin
   8661..9448    +  CDS            SmR (fragment): aminoglycoside adenylyltransferase (Murphy, 1985); aadA; confers resistance to spectinomycin and streptomycin
   9694..10282   +  rep_origin     ori: high-copy-number ColE1/pMB1/pBR322/pUC origin of replication
  10468..10608   -  misc_feature   bom: basis of mobility region from pBR322
  10710..10749   -  CDS            rop (fragment): Rop protein, which maintains plasmids at low copy number; rop
  10952..11146   -  rep_origin     pVS1 oriV: origin of replication for the Pseudomonas plasmid pVS1 (Heeb et al., 2000)
  11212..12285   -  CDS            pVS1 RepA: replication protein from the Pseudomonas plasmid pVS1 (Heeb et al., 2000)
  12714..13343   -  CDS            pVS1 StaA: stability protein from the Pseudomonas plasmid pVS1 (Heeb et al., 2000)
  13903..14304   -  CDS            Y4CG_SINFN (fragment): Protein inferred from homology: Swiss-Prot protein existence level 3. From Sinorhizobium fredii (strain NBRC 101917 / NGR234).
>Addgene plasmid #68664 | pMpGWB336 | depositor full sequence | sequence record 122375 | pMpGWB336 sequence 14590 bps
TTTCACGCCCTTTTAAATATCCGATTATTCTAATAAACGCTCTTTTCTCTTAGGTTTACCCGCCAATATA
TCCTGTCAAACACTGATAGTTTAAACTGAAGGCGGGAAACGACAATCTGATCCAAGCTCAAGCTGCTCTA
GCATTCGCCATTCAGGCTGCGCAACTGTTGGGAAGGGCGATCGGTGCGGGCCTCTTCGCTATTACGCCAG
CTGGCGAAAGGGGGATGTGCTGCAAGGCGATTAAGTTGGGTAACGCCAGGGTTTTCCCAGTCACGACGTT
GTAAAACGACGGCCAGTGCCAAGCTTCAAATGAGTCACACACATTGTTGAGAGACATATCAAAATAACTC
AATTGTAAGGTAAGTTGATAGATTTCCCAGTTAAATGCATTATTTTAACAATATTTGTATCTCAAATTTT
CAAAATCATATCAAATTTGCAGATCTTGATGATGATTCACAACTCTGTCTTCGATTTTTGATTGTTAACG
GGTATCGATATTTGGGTAACTTAAAAAGAATTTGCTAAAGATCTTAAAAAACAGATTAAAAAAACCTTTC
AAAATAGCTAATCCTTTAAATCCGTTTCACAATATAATGCTCATTGATGATAATCGAAAAGATTCCATTT
TAAAGTGCATATAAATTGCTTAATTATCTCTTTCTGTCTCGTAATATTTTGTTCTCTCCTATTGGATCGG
ACCCGCATCTTCTCGATCAGTTCACTATACTAATATTTGGTCAACTTCAAGAGAGATTAGAACTTCGTTC
TCCAAAGTGTAAAGGCCGACAAGCAGAAAAGGAAACTTCAATCAGAAGCCTTCTAGGTTTTCCCGCGTCC
CAAAAAGCGAAGGGAGGACGGGGAGGACGGTGAGGCCAGAAGAAGAAAGCAACAGTAAAATCTCATGTGA
TTGCGTGCATGTCATGGATCTATGGGATGCTAGTCCACCGTTTGGAAGTATGTGCAGAAGGAGAAAGGCG
CGGGAGGCCAAAAGCGACTTCGGCCACCTCTCTACTTTCTAGAAAGTTTGCTCGCAGCTTGTAATAAGCG
CGGAAAAGGTACTCGAAAAACCGGAGCAATCGGTGTGGTATCAGCAGTCGGGTTCGCTAAACCTACGTCT
TCTTATTTTGGAATGTTAAATTGAAAGGGCGTGCCGGCCCTAAGCACGGACGATGTGACAGACGGAGGAG
TGTGAGCAATTCGGATGACGATGCTGGCCGGCAGTCACGACAAAGAGTCCGAAGGGGCATGGACAGGGCA
ATATATAAATGGAAAAGAGGCTTTGAATATTCCTAACCCTTCGTCGTCGGCCTCCCAACTTGCCCTCGCA
TGCTGAATTGGCCGCCTATCTGCGAATGGCCGGCCGCCGACCCTAAGTCGCAATAACTTGAACGGAGCCG
ATGCAAAGTCCTTATCGAACGCTCGTTATTATAAACGGGGCAGACCTAGGTATTTAATTATATCAAAACC
CTCCGCAATTTCGCTAATCATTCCCTAATTTCTTCTACTTTGGCGTCTAGTGCTGTGGTCGCGCTTGCTC
TCAAAGCTCGCTGGGAGGCAGTGGAGCGTCTGGCTTAAAATCGATCGCCGCAACCCTAGAGTTCCTTTCA
CTTCTTTCTCTCTTGCGTGGAGAGCATCGACATCGAAGAGCTGCATCTTGTCTTCTGGTATGCGCCTTGT
GCCCTCGTCTCTGTACGTCGTTACGATTGCTCGATATTGTGATTGTCTAGACCTGAAACCCGACTGGAGC
TTTTACGTGGTGTCGATTGGGGCCTCGAGCGAGTGATTTTTTAGGTTCGTTTTAGCCAAGTACATCCCAC
TTTGGTCAGTCCTGTTATCTCGGTAAGGTGTTCAGTTCGGTCTCTGGTGCGGAGGTGCCTCGTAAGTTTC
CTGCATGATAGATTTGTCTATCCTTGACTTGAAGAGGAGTCGAAGGTCAGCGAGGTTGGCTGTGTGCTAT
GGACGTCGGTGCTCCTTGGTTCCGTGCTTCTATGGGTGTTGCCTCAACAGTATTGATGTGCCTGCAGAAA
GGTTGAGCTTACAATGAGCGAGCTGATTAAGGAGAACATGCACATGAAGCTGTACATGGAGGGCACCGTG
AACAACCACCACTTCAAGTGCACATCCGAGGGCGAAGGCAAGCCCTACGAGGGCACCCAGACCATGAGAA
TCAAGGTGGTCGAGGGCGGCCCTCTCCCCTTCGCCTTCGACATCCTGGCTACCAGCTTCATGTACGGCAG
CAGAACCTTCATCAACCACACCCAGGGCATCCCCGACTTCTTTAAGCAGTCCTTCCCTGAGGGCTTCACA
TGGGAGAGAGTCACCACATACGAAGACGGGGGCGTGCTGACCGCTACCCAGGACACCAGCCTCCAGGACG
GCTGCCTCATCTACAACGTCAAGATCAGAGGGGTGAACTTCCCATCCAACGGCCCTGTGATGCAGAAGAA
AACACTCGGCTGGGAGGCCAACACCGAGATGCTGTACCCCGCTGACGGCGGCCTGGAAGGCAGAAGCGAC
ATGGCCCTGAAGCTCGTGGGCGGGGGCCACCTGATCTGCAACTTCAAGACCACATACAGATCCAAGAAAC
CCGCTAAGAACCTCAAGATGCCCGGCGTCTACTATGTGGACCACAGACTGGAAAGAATCAAGGAGGCCGA
CAAAGAGACCTACGTCGAGCAGCACGAGGTGGCTGTGGCCAGATACTGCGACCTCCCTAGCAAACTGGGG
CACAAGCTAGAGTTATCAACAAGTTTGTACAAAAAAGCTGAACGAGAAACGTAAAATGATATAAATATCA
ATATATTAAATTAGATTTTGCATAAAAAACAGACTACATAATACTGTAAAACACAACATATCCAGTCACT
ATGGCGGCCCCTCGAGGGGCCGCATTAGGCACCCCAGGCTTTACACTTTATGCTTCCGGCTCGTATAATG
TGTGGATTTTGAGTTAGGATCCGGCGAGATTTTCAGGAGCTAAGGAAGCTAAAATGGAGAAAAAAATCAC
TGGATATACCACCGTTGATATATCCCAATGGCATCGTAAAGAACATTTTGAGGCATTTCAGTCAGTTGCT
CAATGTACCTATAACCAGACCGTTCAGCTGGATATTACGGCCTTTTTAAAGACCGTAAAGAAAAATAAGC
ACAAGTTTTATCCGGCCTTTATTCACATTCTTGCCCGCCTGATGAATGCTCATCCGGAATTCCGTATGGC
AATGAAAGACGGTGAGCTGGTGATATGGGATAGTGTTCACCCTTGTTACACCGTTTTCCATGAGCAAACT
GAAACGTTTTCATCGCTCTGGAGTGAATACCACGACGATTTCCGGCAGTTTCTACACATATATTCGCAAG
ATGTGGCGTGTTACGGTGAAAACCTGGCCTATTTCCCTAAAGGGTTTATTGAGAATATGTTTTTCGTCTC
AGCCAATCCCTGGGTGAGTTTCACCAGTTTTGATTTAAACGTGGCCAATATGGACAACTTCTTCGCCCCC
GTTTTCACCATGGGCAAATATTATACGCAAGGCGACAAGGTGCTGATGCCGCTGGCGATTCAGGTTCATC
ATGCCGTCTGTGATGGCTTCCATGTCGGCAGAATGCTTAATGAATTACAACAGTACTGCGATGAGTGGCA
GGGCGGGGCGTAAAGATCTGGATCCGGCTTACTAAAAGCCAGATAACAGTATGCGTATTTGCGCGCTGAT
TTTTGCGGTATAAGAATATATACTGATATGTATACCCGAAGTATGTCAAAAAGAGGTGTGCTATGAAGCA
GCGTATTACAGTGACAGTTGACAGCGACAGCTATCAGTTGCTCAAGGCATATATGATGTCAATATCTCCG
GTCTGGTAAGCACAACCATGCAGAATGAAGCCCGTCGTCTGCGTGCCGAACGCTGGAAAGCGGAAAATCA
GGAAGGGATGGCTGAGGTCGCCCGGTTTATTGAAATGAACGGCTCTTTTGCTGACGAGAACAGGGACTGG
TGAAATGCAGTTTAAGGTTTACACCTATAAAAGAGAGAGCCGTTATCGTCTGTTTGTGGATGTACAGAGT
GATATTATTGACACGCCCGGGCGACGGATGGTGATCCCCCTGGCCAGTGCACGTCTGCTGTCAGATAAAG
TCTCCCGTGAACTTTACCCGGTGGTGCATATCGGGGATGAAAGCTGGCGCATGATGACCACCGATATGGC
CAGTGTGCCGGTCTCCGTTATCGGGGAAGAAGTGGCTGATCTCAGCCACCGCGAAAATGACATCAAAAAC
GCCATTAACCTGATGTTCTGGGGAATATAAATGTCAGGCTCCCTTATACACAGCCAGTCTGCAGGTCGAC
CATAGTGACTGGATATGTTGTGTTTTACAGTATTATGTAGTCTGTTTTTTATGCAAAATCTAATTTAATA
TATTGATATTTATATCATTTTACGTTTCTCGTTCAGCTTTCTTGTACAAAGTGGTTGATAACAGCGCTTA
GAGCTCGAATTTCCCCGATCGTTCAAACATTTGGCAATAAAGTTTCTTAAGATTGAATCCTGTTGCCGGT
CTTGCGATGATTATCATATAATTTCTGTTGAATTACGTTAAGCATGTAATAATTAACATGTAATGCATGA
CGTTATTTATGAGATGGGTTTTTATGATTAGAGTCCCGCAATTATACATTTAATACGCGATAGAAAACAA
AATATAGCGCGCAAACTAGGATAAATTATCGCGCGCGGTGTCATCTATGTTACTAGATCGGGAATTGGTT
CCGGAACCAATTCGTAATCATGGTCATAGCTGTTTCCTGTGTGAAATTGTTATCCGCTCACAATTCCACA
CAACATACGAGCCGGAAGCATAAAGTGTAAAGCCTGGGGTGCCTAATGAGTGAGCTAACTCACATTAGGC
TGAATTAGGCGCGCCTATTTCTGAATTCAACACATTGCGGACGTTTTTAATGTACTGAATTAACGCCGAA
TTAATTCGGGGGATCTGGATTTTAGTACTGGATTTTGGTTTTAGGAATTAGAAATTTTATTGATAGAAGT
ATTTTACAAATACAAATACATACTAAGGGTTTCTTATATGCTCAACACATGAGCGAAACCCTATAGGAAC
CCTAAATTCCCTTATCTGGGAACTACTCACACATTATTATGGAGAAACTCGAAGTTAGTATATAGTCCTT
CCATCACCCTCTGTGATAATCTCCTTAAAACTTGCTCCCCCAGGAATCATAGGCAGAACGTGCTCCTGGT
GGGGAACTATCACATCCAGTAAATAAGGACCGGGAGAATCTAGCATAGTTTGAATTGCTGCTCTTAGTTC
ATCCTTCTTCACCACACGCGCATTTGGCACCTTGAAACCGTCTGCAACTGTACAGAAGTCGGGGTAGATC
TGCTCCTCGTGATCTGGATCACCTAAGTAAGTATGTGCTCTGTTGGCCTTGTAGAATCTATCCTCCAATT
GTACGACCATTCCTAGATGTTGGTTGTTTAAGATCATGATCTTCACGGGTAACTTCTCCACAAAAATTGT
AGCCAACTCCTGTACGTTCATCACAAAGCTACCATCGCCATCGATGTCGATCACAGGAATATCTGGTTGA
GTTGCGGCAGCCCCCAAAGCAGAAGGAAGTCCGAATCCCATGGCTCCAAGACCTCCAGATGTCAACCAAC
GCCGCGGTTCGTTGTACTTGAACCACTGGGCTGCCCACATTTGATGTTGGCCAACACCAGTAGATATGAT
GGCATTTCCACCAGTGAGTTCGTACAGCGTCTGTATGGCAGATTGAGGAGCAATGGCATCCTCGAATACG
GGAAACTTCATTGGCCATTTCTGCTTTTGTTCTTCTAGTTCTGCCACCCAGTTGGAGAAGTCGAAAGTCC
TCTTTTGACTCTTCAAGAGGGCATTGATTTCACTTAGCGCAGGTTTCACATCAGCACACATGGACACATG
GGGCTGTTTGTTCTTTCCAATTTCAGCAGGGTCAATATCGATATGAACGATGCTGGACCTGCTAGCAAAA
GTCTCCAGTTTACCAGTCACTCGATCGTCGAAACGCACTCCAAATGCCAACAACAGATCTGCTTGGTCCA
CGGCGTAGTTGGCGTAAACAGTTCCATGCATTCCAAGCATTTTCAAACTTAATGGATCAGACTCGGGATA
CGCTCCCAAACCCATTAAAGTCGATGTGATAGGAATTCCGGTAAGCTCGACAAATTCCCTCAACTCTTCG
CTGGCGTGATTGCAACCTCCTCCAGAATACACTACAGGCTTCTTAGAACTAGAAATGAGTCTTATAATCT
GCTCGATTAACGTTGGTTCCGGTGGCCGAGGCAGTCGTTGTAAGTAGCCCTTCAGTTGCATTGGCTGAGA
CCAATCTGGAATAGCCATTTGCTGTTGCACGTCCTTGGGAATATCTACCAAGACTGGGCCCGGCCTACCT
GAAGCTGCCAAAAAGAAAGCCTCCCTGATTACGCGAGGGATGTCATCAATGTTCATAACAAGGTAATTGT
GCTTGGTGATCGATCTCGTAACCTCCACAATTGGAGTTTCTTGAAAAGCATCGGTACCAATCATCCTACT
GGATACTTGACCTGTAATGGCCACTAGTGGCACACTGTCCAAGAGGGCATCAGCGAGCCCGGTAACAAGA
TTGGTCGCTCCAGGACCGGATGTGGCTATACAAACCCCTACTCGTCCAGACGATTTAGCATAACCTTCAG
CAGCGAAAATCTCCCCCTGCTCGTGGCGACAGAGAATGTTGCGGATGCTGCTGGAACGTGTAAGAGCCTG
GTGAATCTCCATAGACGCTCCGCCGGGATAAGCGAACACCGTTCTAATCCCTTCTCGCTCAAGAGCCTCC
ACCAAAATGTCGGCTCCTTTGCGGGGCTCGTCATCCTTGTAGCGAGACTGAAAGTCGGACGGGGTTGGTG
CAACGAGTGACTTCCCGCTGCTAAGCCGTGGTCCACTCACATCGACTGCAGACTGGATCTTCTCGCTAAC
AGCTTGGGCTTTCACTTCCAGTGAACGCTCAGTCTTCCGAGAGGTGTTGTATGCATGTCCCCTCAGAGCG
GCTCCCGAGAAGAAACCACTCCTCACCTTTAGCTCTTTAGCTCCCTTGCAACAAGACCTTGCCGATGGCT
GCACCTTCTCCAGGCTCGCTATGCTCAAAGGCACAGCTGCGCATCCACTAATTGACGCCATGCTCGAGAG
AGATAGATTTGTAGAGAGAGACTGGTGATTTCAGCGTGTCCTCTCCAAATGAAATGAACTTCCTTATATA
GAGGAAGGGTCTTGCGAAGGATAGTGGGATTGTGCGTCATCCCTTACGTCAGTGGAGATATCACATCAAT
CCACTTGCTTTGAAGACGTGGTTGGAACGTCTTCTTTTTCCACGATGCTCCTCGTGGGTGGGGGTCCATC
TTTGGGACCACTGTCGGCAGAGGCATCTTGAACGATAGCCTTTCCTTTATCGCAATTATGGCATTTGTAG
GTGCCACCTTCCTTTTCTACTGTCCTTTTGATGAAGTGACAGATAGCTGGGCAATGGAATCCGAGGAGGT
TTCCCGATATTACCCTTTGTTGAAAAGTCTCAATAGCCCTTTGGTCTTCTGAGACTGTATCTTTGATATT
CTTGGAGTAGACGAGAGTGTCGTGCTCCACCATGTTCACATCAATCCACTTGCTTTGAAGACGTGGTTGG
AACGTCTTCTTTTTCCACGATGCTCCTCGTGGGTGGGGGTCCATCTTTGGGACCACTGTCGGCAGAGGCA
TCTTGAACGATAGCCTTTCCTTTATCGCAATGATGGCATTTGTAGGTGCCACCTTCCTTTTCTACTGTCC
TTTTGATGAAGTGACAGATAGCTGGGCAATGGAATCCGAGGAGGTTTCCCGATATTACCCTTTGTTGAAA
AGTCTCAATAGCCCTTTGGTCTTCTGAGACTGTATCTTTGATATTCTTGGAGTAGACGAGAGTGTCGTGC
TCCACCATGTTGGCAAGCTGCTCTAGCCAATACGCAAACCGAATTCAGAAATAAATTCAGCCTAATTCGG
CGTTAATTCAGTACATTAAAAACGTCCGCAATGTGTTATTAAGTTGTCTAAGCGTCAATTTGTTTACACC
ACAATATATCCTGCCACCAGCCAGCCAACAGCTCCCCGACCGGCAGCTCGGCACAAAATCACCACTCGAT
ACAGGCAGCCCATCAGTCCGGGACGGCGTCAGCGGGAGAGCCGTTGTAAGGCGGCAGACTTTGCTCATGT
TACCGATGCTATTCGGAAGAACGGCAACTAAGCTGCCGGGTTTGAAACACGGATGATCTCGCGGAGGGTA
GCATGTTGATTGTAACGATGACAGAGCGTTGCTGCCTGTGATCAATTCGGGCACGAACCCAGTGGACATA
AGCCTGTTCGGTTCGTAAGCTGTAATGCAAGTAGCGTATGCGCTCACGCAACTGGTCCAGAACCTTGACC
GAACGCAGCGGTGGTAACGGCGCAGTGGCGGTTTTCATGGCTTGTTATGACTGTTTTTTTGGGGTACAGT
CTATGCCTCGGGCATCCAAGCAGCAAGCGCGTTACGCCGTGGGTCGATGTTTGATGTTATGGAGCAGCAA
CGATGTTACGCAGCAGGGCAGTCGCCCTAAAACAAAGTTAAACATCATGGGGGAAGCGGTGATCGCCGAA
GTATCGACTCAACTATCAGAGGTAGTTGGCGTCATCGAGCGCCATCTCGAACCGACGTTGCTGGCCGTAC
ATTTGTACGGCTCCGCAGTGGATGGCGGCCTGAAGCCACACAGTGATATTGATTTGCTGGTTACGGTGAC
CGTAAGGCTTGATGAAACAACGCGGCGAGCTTTGATCAACGACCTTTTGGAAACTTCGGCTTCCCCTGGA
GAGAGCGAGATTCTCCGCGCTGTAGAAGTCACCATTGTTGTGCACGACGACATCATTCCGTGGCGTTATC
CAGCTAAGCGCGAACTGCAATTTGGAGAATGGCAGCGCAATGACATTCTTGCAGGTATCTTCGAGCCAGC
CACGATCGACATTGATCTGGCTATCTTGCTGACAAAAGCAAGAGAACATAGCGTTGCCTTGGTAGGTCCA
GCGGCGGAGGAACTCTTTGATCCGGTTCCTGAACAGGATCTATTTGAGGCGCTAAATGAAACCTTAACGC
TATGGAACTCGCCGCCCGACTGGGCTGGCGATGAGCGAAATGTAGTGCTTACGTTGTCCCGCATTTGGTA
CAGCGCAGTAACCGGCAAAATCGCGCCGAAGGATGTCGCTGCCGACTGGGCAATGGAGCGCCTGCCGGCC
CAGTATCAGCCCGTCATACTTGAAGCTAGACAGGCTTATCTTGGACAAGAAGAAGATCGCTTGGCCTCGC
GCGCAGATCAGTTGGAAGAATTTGTCCACTACGTGAAAGGCGAGATCACCAAGGTAGTCGGCAAATAATG
TCTAGCTAGAAATTCGTTCAAGCCGACGCCGCTTCGCGGCGCGGCTTAACTCAAGCGTTAGATGCACTAA
GCACATAATTGCTCACAGCCAAACTATCAGGTCAAGTCTGCTTTTATTATTTTTAAGCGTGCATAATAAG
CCCTACACAAATTGGGAGATATATCATGCATGACCAAAATCCCTTAACGTGAGTTTTCGTTCCACTGAGC
GTCAGACCCCGTAGAAAAGATCAAAGGATCTTCTTGAGATCCTTTTTTTCTGCGCGTAATCTGCTGCTTG
CAAACAAAAAAACCACCGCTACCAGCGGTGGTTTGTTTGCCGGATCAAGAGCTACCAACTCTTTTTCCGA
AGGTAACTGGCTTCAGCAGAGCGCAGATACCAAATACTGTCCTTCTAGTGTAGCCGTAGTTAGGCCACCA
CTTCAAGAACTCTGTAGCACCGCCTACATACCTCGCTCTGCTAATCCTGTTACCAGTGGCTGCTGCCAGT
GGCGATAAGTCGTGTCTTACCGGGTTGGACTCAAGACGATAGTTACCGGATAAGGCGCAGCGGTCGGGCT
GAACGGGGGGTTCGTGCACACAGCCCAGCTTGGAGCGAACGACCTACACCGAACTGAGATACCTACAGCG
TGAGCTATGAGAAAGCGCCACGCTTCCCGAAGGGAGAAAGGCGGACAGGTATCCGGTAAGCGGCAGGGTC
GGAACAGGAGAGCGCACGAGGGAGCTTCCAGGGGGAAACGCCTGGTATCTTTATAGTCCTGTCGGGTTTC
GCCACCTCTGACTTGAGCGTCGATTTTTGTGATGCTCGTCAGGGGGGCGGAGCCTATGGAAAAACGCCAG
CAACGCGGCCTTTTTACGGTTCCTGGCCTTTTGCTGGCCTTTTGCTCACATGTTCTTTCCTGCGTTATCC
CCTGATTCTGTGGATAACCGTATTACCGCCTTTGAGTGAGCTGATACCGCTCGCCGCAGCCGAACGACCG
AGCGCAGCGAGTCAGTGAGCGAGGAAGCGGAAGAGCGCCTGATGCGGTATTTTCTCCTTACGCATCTGTG
CGGTATTTCACACCGCATATGGTGCACTCTCAGTACAATCTGCTCTGATGCCGCATAGTTAAGCCAGTAT
ACACTCCGCTATCGCTACGTGACTGGGTCATGGCTGCGCCCCGACACCCGCCAACACCCGCTGACGCGCC
CTGACGGGCTTGTCTGCTCCCGGCATCCGCTTACAGACAAGCTGTGACCGTCTCCGGGAGCTGCATGTGT
CAGAGGTTTTCACCGTCATCACCGAAACGCGCGAGGCAGGGTGCCTTGATGTGGGCGCCGGCGGTCGAGT
GGCGACGGCGCGGCTTGTCCGCGCCCTGGTAGATTGCCTGGCCGTAGGCCAGCCATTTTTGAGCGGCCAG
CGGCCGCGATAGGCCGACGCGAAGCGGCGGGGCGTAGGGAGCGCAGCGACCGAAGGGTAGGCGCTTTTTG
CAGCTCTTCGGCTGTGCGCTGGCCAGACAGTTATGCACAGGCCAGGCGGGTTTTAAGAGTTTTAATAAGT
TTTAAAGAGTTTTAGGCGGAAAAATCGCCTTTTTTCTCTTTTATATCAGTCACTTACATGTGTGACCGGT
TCCCAATGTACGGCTTTGGGTTCCCAATGTACGGGTTCCGGTTCCCAATGTACGGCTTTGGGTTCCCAAT
GTACGTGCTATCCACAGGAAAGAGACCTTTTCGACCTTTTTCCCCTGCTAGGGCAATTTGCCCTAGCATC
TGCTCCGTACATTAGGAACCGGCGGATGCTTCGCCCTCGATCAGGTTGCGGTAGCGCATGACTAGGATCG
GGCCAGCCTGCCCCGCCTCCTCCTTCAAATCGTACTCCGGCAGGTCATTTGACCCGATCAGCTTGCGCAC
GGTGAAACAGAACTTCTTGAACTCTCCGGCGCTGCCACTGCGTTCGTAGATCGTCTTGAACAACCATCTG
GCTTCTGCCTTGCCTGCGGCGCGGCGTGCCAGGCGGTAGAGAAAACGGCCGATGCCGGGATCGATCAAAA
AGTAATCGGGGTGAACCGTCAGCACGTCCGGGTTCTTGCCTTCTGTGATCTCGCGGTACATCCAATCAGC
TAGCTCGATCTCGATGTACTCCGGCCGCCCGGTTTCGCTCTTTACGATCTTGTAGCGGCTAATCAAGGCT
TCACCCTCGGATACCGTCACCAGGCGGCCGTTCTTGGCCTTCTTCGTACGCTGCATGGCAACGTGCGTGG
TGTTTAACCGAATGCAGGTTTCTACCAGGTCGTCTTTCTGCTTTCCGCCATCGGCTCGCCGGCAGAACTT
GAGTACGTCCGCAACGTGTGGACGGAACACGCGGCCGGGCTTGTCTCCCTTCCCTTCCCGGTATCGGTTC
ATGGATTCGGTTAGATGGGAAACCGCCATCAGTACCAGGTCGTAATCCCACACACTGGCCATGCCGGCCG
GCCCTGCGGAAACCTCTACGTGCCCGTCTGGAAGCTCGTAGCGGATCACCTCGCCAGCTCGTCGGTCACG
CTTCGACAGACGGAAAACGGCCACGTCCATGATGCTGCGACTATCGCGGGTGCCCACGTCATAGAGCATC
GGAACGAAAAAATCTGGTTGCTCGTCGCCCTTGGGCGGCTTCCTAATCGACGGCGCACCGGCTGCCGGCG
GTTGCCGGGATTCTTTGCGGATTCGATCAGCGGCCGCTTGCCACGATTCACCGGGGCGTGCTTCTGCCTC
GATGCGTTGCCGCTGGGCGGCCTGCGCGGCCTTCAACTTCTCCACCAGGTCATCACCCAGCGCCGCGCCG
ATTTGTACCGGGCCGGATGGTTTGCGACCGCTCACGCCGATTCCTCGGGCTTGGGGGTTCCAGTGCCATT
GCAGGGCCGGCAGACAACCCAGCCGCTTACGCCTGGCCAACCGCCCGTTCCTCCACACATGGGGCATTCC
ACGGCGTCGGTGCCTGGTTGTTCTTGATTTTCCATGCCGCCTCCTTTAGCCGCTAAAATTCATCTACTCA
TTTATTCATTTGCTCATTTACTCTGGTAGCTGCGCGATGTATTCAGATAGCAGCTCGGTAATGGTCTTGC
CTTGGCGTACCGCGTACATCTTCAGCTTGGTGTGATCCTCCGCCGGCAACTGAAAGTTGACCCGCTTCAT
GGCTGGCGTGTCTGCCAGGCTGGCCAACGTTGCAGCCTTGCTGCTGCGTGCGCTCGGACGGCCGGCACTT
AGCGTGTTTGTGCTTTTGCTCATTTTCTCTTTACCTCATTAACTCAAATGAGTTTTGATTTAATTTCAGC
GGCCAGCGCCTGGACCTCGCGGGCAGCGTCGCCCTCGGGTTCTGATTCAAGAACGGTTGTGCCGGCGGCG
GCAGTGCCTGGGTAGCTCACGCGCTGCGTGATACGGGACTCAAGAATGGGCAGCTCGTACCCGGCCAGCG
CCTCGGCAACCTCACCGCCGATGCGCGTGCCTTTGATCGCCCGCGACACGACAAAGGCCGCTTGTAGCCT
TCCATCCGTGACCTCAATGCGCTGCTTAACCAGCTCCACCAGGTCGGCGGTGGCCCATATGTCGTAAGGG
CTTGGCTGCACCGGAATCAGCACGAAGTCGGCTGCCTTGATCGCGGACACAGCCAAGTCCGCCGCCTGGG
GCGCTCCGTCGATCACTACGAAGTCGCGCCGGCCGATGGCCTTCACGTCGCGGTCAATCGTCGGGCGGTC
GATGCCGACAACGGTTAGCGGTTGATCTTCCCGCACGGCCGCCCAATCGCGGGCACTGCCCTGGGGATCG
GAATCGACTAACAGAACATCGGCCCCGGCGAGTTGCAGGGCGCGGGCTAGATGGGTTGCGATGGTCGTCT
TGCCTGACCCGCCTTTCTGGTTAAGTACAGCGATAACCTTCATGCGTTCCCCTTGCGTATTTGTTTATTT
ACTCATCGCATCATATACGCAGCGACCGCATGACGCAAGCTGTTTTACTCAAATACACATCACCTTTTTA
GACGGCGGCGCTCGGTTTCTTCAGCGGCCAAGCTGGCCGGCCAGGCCGCCAGCTTGGCATCAGACAAACC
GGCCAGGATTTCATGCAGCCGCACGGTTGAGACGTGCGCGGGCGGCTCGAACACGTACCCGGCCGCGATC
ATCTCCGCCTCGATCTCTTCGGTAATGAAAAACGGTTCGTCCTGGCCGTCCTGGTGCGGTTTCATGCTTG
TTCCTCTTGGCGTTCATTCTCGGCGGCCGCCAGGGCGTCGGCCTCGGTCAATGCGTCCTCACGGAAGGCA
CCGCGCCGCCTGGCCTCGGTGGGCGTCACTTCCTCGCTGCGCTCAAGTGCGCGGTACAGGGTCGAGCGAT
GCACGCCAAGCAGTGCAGCCGCCTCTTTCACGGTGCGGCCTTCCTGGTCGATCAGCTCGCGGGCGTGCGC
GATCTGTGCCGGGGTGAGGGTAGGGCGGGGGCCAAACTTCACGCCTCGGGCCTTGGCGGCCTCGCGCCCG
CTCCGGGTGCGGTCGATGATTAGGGAACGCTCGAACTCGGCAATGCCGGCGAACACGGTCAACACCATGC
GGCCGGCCGGCGTGGTGGTGTCGGCCCACGGCTCTGCCAGGCTACGCAGGCCCGCGCCGGCCTCCTGGAT
GCGCTCGGCAATGTCCAGTAGGTCGCGGGTGCTGCGGGCCAGGCGGTCTAGCCTGGTCACTGTCACAACG
TCGCCAGGGCGTAGGTGGTCAAGCATCCTGGCCAGCTCCGGGCGGTCGCGCCTGGTGCCGGTGATCTTCT
CGGAAAACAGCTTGGTGCAGCCGGCCGCGTGCAGTTCGGCCCGTTGGTTGGTCAAGTCCTGGTCGTCGGT
GCTGACGCGGGCATAGCCCAGCAGGCCAGCGGCGGCGCTCTTGTTCATGGCGTAATGTCTCCGGTTCTAG
TCGCAAGTATTCTACTTTATGCGACTAAAACACGCGACAAGAAAACGCCAGGAAAAGGGCAGGGCGGCAG
CCTGTCGCGTAACTTAGGACTTGTGCGACATGTCGTTTTCAGAAGACGGCTGCACTGAACGTCAGAAGCC
GACTGCACTATAGCAGCGGAGGGGTTGGATCAAAGTACTTTGATCCCGAGGGGAACCCTGTGGTTGGCAT
GCACATACAAATGGACGAACGGATAAACCT
