>Addgene plasmid #68664 | pMpGWB336 | addgene partial sequence | sequence record 128455 | CAT-R 5'-GCAACTGACTGAAATGCCTC-3'
GGGTATATCCAGTGATTTTTTTCTCCATTTTAGCTTCCTTAGCTCCTGAAAATCTCGACGGATCCTAACT
CAAAATCCACACATTATACGAGCCGGAAGCATAAAGTGTAAAGCCTGGGGTGCCTAATGCGGCCCCTCGA
GGGGCCGCCATAGTGACTGGATATGTTGTGTTTTACAGTATTATGTAGTCTGTTTTTTATGCAAAATCTA
ATTTAATATATTGATATTTATATCATTTTACGTTTCTCGTTCAGCTTTTTTG
