>Addgene plasmid #68664 | pMpGWB336 | addgene partial sequence | sequence record 130259 | M13pUC-Fwd 5'-CCCAGTCACGACGTTGTAAAACG-3'
AAATGCATTATTTTAACAATATTTGTATCTCAAATTTTCAAAATCATATCAAATTTGCAGATCTTGATGA
TGATTCACAACTCTGTCTTCGATTTTTGATTGTTAACGGGTATCGATATTTGGGTAACTTAAAAAGAATT
TGCTAAAGATCTTAAAAAACAGATTAAAAAAACCTTTCAAAATAGCTAATCCTTTAAATCCGTTTCACAA
TATAATGCTCATTGATGATAATCGAAAAGATTCCATTTTAAAGTGCATATAAATTGCTTAATTATCTCTT
TCTGTCTCGTAATATTTTGTTCTCTCCTATTGGATCGGACCCGCATCTTCTCGATCAGTTCACTATACTA
ATATTTGGTCAACTTCAAGAGAGATTAGAACTTCGTTCTCCAAAGTGTAAAGGCCGACAAGCAGAAAAGG
AAACTTCAATCAGAAGCCTTCTAGGTTTTCCCGCGTCCCAA
