>Addgene plasmid #68664 | pMpGWB336 | addgene partial sequence | sequence record 131816 | NOSterm-R 5'-attgccaaatgtttgaacga-3'
ATTTTGCATAAAAAACAGACTACATAATACTGTAAAACACAACATATCCAGTCACTATGGTCGACCTGCA
GACTGGCTGTGTATAAGGGAGCCTGACATTTATATTCCCCAGAACATCAGGTTAATGGCGTTTTTGATGT
CATTTTCGCGGTGGCTGAGATCAGCCACTTCTTCCCCGATAACGGAGACCGGCACACTGGCCATATCGGT
GGTCATCATGCGCCAGCTTTCATCCCCGATATGCACCACCGGGTAAAGTTCACGGGAGACTTTATCTGAC
AGCAGACGTGCACTGGCCAGGGGGATCACCATCCGTCGCCCGGGCGTGTCAATAATATCACTCTGTACAT
CCACAAACAGACGATAACGGCTCTCTCTTTTATAGGTGTAAACCTTAAACTGCATTTCACCAGCCCCTGT
TCTCGTCAGCAAAAGAGCCGTTCATTTCAATAAACC
